Addgene plasmid #50531: pRK GFP Vinculin
Depositing lab: Kenneth Yamada. Depositing organization: National Institute of Dental and Craniofacial Research (NIDCR).
Backbone
  Vector backbone: pGZ21dxZ
  Backbone manufacturer: Yamada Lab, Tamura et al., Science 280: 1614-7 (1998)
  Vector type: Mammalian Expression
Growth in bacteria
  Bacterial resistance: Ampicillin, 100 μg/mL
  Growth temperature: 37°C
  Growth strain: DH5alpha
  Copy number: Unknown
Gene/Insert
  Gene/Insert name: Vinculin (alt names: VCL; focal adhesion protein)
  Species: G. gallus (chicken)
  Entrez Gene: VCL (a.k.a. VINC1)
  Promoter: CMV
  Tag / fusion protein: GFP (N terminal on backbone)
  Cloning method: Restriction Enzyme; 5′ cloning site unknown (not destroyed); 3′ cloning site unknown (not destroyed)
  Sequencing primers: 5′ GFP FW (AAAGACCCCAACGAGAAGCG); 3′ GFP ASO (TTGTAACCATTATAAGCTGC)
Terms and licenses: Academic/Nonprofit Terms; Industry Terms: Not Available to Industry
How to cite: pRK GFP Vinculin was a gift from Kenneth Yamada (Addgene plasmid # 50531 ; http://n2t.net/addgene:50531 ; RRID:Addgene_50531)
