[The description below was written by a language model from this plasmid's Addgene catalogue record.]
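Description:
pRK GFP Vinculin is a mammalian expression plasmid built on the pGZ21dxZ backbone, a vector that supplies a GFP coding sequence upstream of the cloning site so that inserted genes are expressed as N-terminally GFP-tagged fusion proteins. It is propagated in E. coli under ampicillin selection. The record does not state the bacterial origin of replication or the copy number, and it lists no marker for selection in mammalian cells.

The insert is chicken (Gallus gallus) vinculin (VCL), a cytoskeletal adaptor protein that localises to focal adhesions and helps link integrin-based adhesion complexes to the actin cytoskeleton. Transcription is driven by the CMV promoter, which gives strong constitutive expression in many mammalian cell types after transfection. Because the GFP tag comes from the backbone and sits at the N terminus, the product is a GFP–vinculin fusion. The insert was introduced by restriction enzyme cloning, but the specific 5′ and 3′ sites are recorded as unknown, and no linker, polyadenylation signal or other regulatory elements are described. No feature table accompanies the catalogue entry, so the detailed layout of the plasmid cannot be confirmed from the record.

The record does not state an intended use. A fluorescently tagged focal adhesion protein of this kind is typically used as a live-cell or fixed-cell marker to visualise the formation, distribution and turnover of cell–matrix adhesions by fluorescence microscopy in studies of cell adhesion and migration.
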