>Addgene plasmid #50531 | pRK GFP Vinculin | depositor partial sequence | sequence record 75463 | insert only
ATGCCCGTCTTCCACACGCGCACCATCGAGAGCATCTTGGAGCCCGTGGCTCAGCAGATCTCCCACCTGG
TCATCATGCACGAGGAGGGGGAGGTAGACGGCAAGGCCATCCCGGACCTCACCGCCCCCGTGTCGGCCGT
GCAGGCCGCTGTCAGCAACCTGGTGCGGGTTGGAAAAGAAACTGTGCAGACAACAGAAGACCAGATCTTG
AAAAGGGATATGCCACCAGCATTCATCAAAGTAGAGAATGCCTGCACCAAGCTCGTTCGAGCAGCCCAGA
TGCTGCAAGCAGATCCTTATTCAGTACCAGCTCGTGACTACCTAATTGATGGATCAAGAGGCATCCTTTC
TGGAACATCAGACTTACTTCTGACATTTGATGAAGCGGAGGTCCGTAAAATCATCCGTGTCTGCAAAGGA
ATATTGGAATATCTGACTGTGGCAGAAGTAGTAGAGACTATGGAGGATTTGGTGACATATACAAAGAATC
TAGGGCCAGGAATGACAAAGATGGCGAAAATGATCGATGAGAGACAACAGGAATTAACTCATCAGGAACA
TAGGGTTATGCTGGTGAACTCCATGAATACTGTGAAGGAGCTATTGCCTGTACTTATTTCAGCTATGAAG
ATCTTTGTAACCACAAAAAACACTAAAAGCCAGGGAATAGAAGAGGCCTTGAAAAATCGCAATTTCACAG
TAGAGAAAATGAGTGCTGAGATAAATGAAATAATCCGTGTATTACAACTCACTTCCTGGGATGAAGATGC
CTGGGCCAGCAAGGACACTGAAGCCATGAAAAGAGCTTTAGCCCTAATAGATTCAAAGATGAACCAGGCA
AAAGGCTGGCTGAGAGATCCAAACGCACCTCCAGGGGATGCTGGTGAGCAAGCAATAAGGCAGATCCTTG
ATGAAGCTGGAAAAGCAGGAGAATTGTGTGCAGGCAAAGAACGCAGGGAGATTCTGGGAACATGCAAAAC
TTTGGGCCAAATGACTGATCAACTTGCTGATCTCCGAGCTAGAGGACAGGGTGCTACACCGATGGCAATG
CAGAAGGCACAGCAGGTGTCACAAGGCCTGGATTTGCTCACTGCAAAAGTGGAGAATGCAGCCCGGAAAT
TGGAGGCCATGACAAACTCTAAGCAGGCTATTGCAAAGAAGATTGATGCTGCTCAGAACTGGCTTGCGGA
TCCCAACGGCGGAAGTGAAGGAGAAGAACACATTCGAGGAATTATGTCTGAAGCAAGGAAAGTTGCAGAA
TTGTGTGAGGAGCCTAAAGAAAGAGATGATATCCTTCGCTCCTTGGGGGAAATCTCTGCTCTGACAGCTA
AGCTGTCAGATCTGCGACGACATGGGAAAGGCGACTCTCCTGAGGCCCGTGCATTGGCCAAGCAAATAGC
TACATCACTTCAGAACTTACAGTCCAAAACAAACAGAGCTGTAGCAAATACTAGGCCAGTTAAAGCTGCT
GTCCATTTGGAGGGCAAGATTGAGCAAGCCCAGAGGTGGATAGATAATCCTACAGTTGATGATCGGGGAG
TAGGCCAGGCAGCAATTCGGGGTTTGGTTGCAGAAGGTCGTCGTCTAGCCAATGTCATGATGGGACCTTA
TCGTCAGGACCTGCTTGCCAAATGTGACCGTGTAGACCAGCTGGCTGCTCAGCTTGCTGACCTTGCAGCA
AGAGGGGAAGGAGAGTCTCCTCAGGCTAGGGCAATTGCTGCTCAGCTTCAGGACTCCCTGAAGGATCTCA
AAGCACGGATGCAAGAAGCAATGACCCAGGAGGTGTCTGATGTTTTTAGTGACACTACAACTCCTATTAA
GTTGTTAGCAGTAGCAGCCACTGCTCCTTCTGATACTCCCAATAGAGAAGAGGTGTTTGAAGAAAGAGCA
GCAAATTTTGAAAACCATGCTGCTAGACTGGGAGCAACAGCAGAAAAAGCAGCTGCAGTTGGAACTGCTA
ATAAAACTACTGTGGAAGGCATTCAGGCAACAGTCAAATCTGCAAGGGAGCTTACACCACAGGTAGTATC
GGCTGCTCGAATCCTCCTGAGAAATCCTGGAAATCAAGCTGCTTATGAGCATTTTGAGACAATGAAAAAC
CAATGGATTGATAATGTAGAAAAGATGACAGGGCTGGTGGATGAGGCCATCGATACCAAGTCTCTGTTGG
ATGCATCAGAAGAGGCTATTAAGAAGGATCTTGATAAATGTAAAGTTGCAATGGCCAATATGCAACCTCA
GATGCTGGTAGCTGGAGCCACCAGCATTGCTAGACGAGCGAACCGCATCCTGCTTGTGGCAAAACGGGAG
GTTGAAAATTCAGAAGACCCTAAATTCAGGGAGGCTGTTAAAGCAGCTTCTGATGAGCTGAGCAAAACCA
TATCACCGATGGTAATGGATGCTAAAGCTGTAGCAGGAAATATCTCTGATCCTGGTTTGCAGAAGAGTTT
CTTGGATTCTGGATACAGGATTCTGGGAGCTGTGGCCAAAGTCAGAGAAGCCTTTCAGCCTCAGGAGCCA
GACTTTCCCCCTCCTCCTCCTGACCTCGAGCATCTCCATCTGACTGATGAGCTTGCTCCTCCAAAACCAC
CACTTCCAGAAGGTGAGGTTCCCCCACCCAGACCACCACCCCCTGAAGAAAAAGATGAGGAGTTCCCAGA
GCAGAAAGCAGGAGAAGCTATTAATCAGCCCATGATGATGGCTGCTAGGCAGTTGCATGACGAGGCTCGG
AAATGGTCTAGCAAGGGTAACGACATCATTGCTGCTGCTAAACGAATGGCGCTGCTCATGGCTGAGATGT
CACGCCTGGTGCGAGGAGGCAGCGGAAACAAGCGTGCCCTCATCCAGTGTGCAAAAGATATTGCTAAGGC
ATCGGATGAAGTCACTCGATTGGCCAAAGAGGTGGCCAAGCAATGTACTGATAAACGCATTAGAACAAAC
CTCTTACAGGTCTGTGAGCGAATCCCAACCATCAGCACGCAGCTCAAAATTCTTTCCACAGTGAAAGCTA
CCATGCTGGGCAGGACTAACATCAGCGATGAAGAATCAGAACAGGCAACTGAGATGTTGGTTCATAACGC
CCAGAACCTCATGCAGTCTGTGAAGGAAACTGTGAGAGAAGCTGAAGCAGCATCCATTAAGATAAGAACA
GATGCCGGATTCACTCTGCGCTGGGTCAGAAAGACCCCATGGTATCAGTAA
