>Addgene plasmid #50531 | pRK GFP Vinculin | addgene partial sequence | sequence record 78309 | EGFP-C 5'-CATGGTCCTGCTGGAGTTCGTG-3'
ACGAGCTGTACAAGGGAGGCGGATCCAAGCTTATGCCCGTCTTCCACACGCGCACCATCGAGAGCATCTT
GGAGCCCGTGGCTCAGCAGATCTCCCACCTGGTCATCATGCACGAGGAGGGGGAGGTAGACGGCAAGGCC
ATCCCGGACCTCACCGCCCCCGTGTCGGCCGTGCAGGCCGCTGTCAGCAACCTGGTGCGGGTTGGAAAAG
AAACTGTGCAGACAACAGAAGACCAGATCTTGAAAAGGGATATGCCACCAGCATTCATCAAAGTAGAGAA
TGCCTGCACCAAGCTCGTTCGAGCAGCCCAGATGCTGCAAGCAGATCCTTATTCAGTACCAGCTCGTGAC
TACCTAATTGATGGATCAAGAGGCATCCTTTCTGGAACATCAGACTTACTTCTGACATTTGATGAAGCGG
AGGTCCGTAAAATCATCCGTGTCTGCAAAGGAATATTGGAATATCTGACTGTGGCAGAAGTAGTAGAGAC
TATGGAGGATTTGGTGACATATACAAAGAATCTAGGGCCAGGAATGACAAAGATGGCGAAAATGATCGAT
GAGAGACAACAGGAATTAACTCATCAGGAACATAGGGTTATGCTGGTGAACTCCATGAATACTGTGAAGG
AGCTATTGCCTGTACTTATTTCAGCTATGAAGATCTTTGTAACCACAAAAAACACTAAAAGCCAGGGAAT
AGAAGAGGCCTTGAAAAATCGCAATTTCACAGTAGAGAAAATGAGTGCTGAGATAAATGAAATAATCCGT
GTATTACAACTCACTTCCTGGGATGAAGATGCCTGGGCCAGCAAGGACACTGAAGCCATGAAAAGAGCTT
TAGCCCTAATAGATTCAAAGATGAACCA
